>Addgene plasmid #211462 | TLCV2-ApaLI-FLAG-T2A-mTagBFP2-Puro | addgene full sequence | sequence record 417745 | Addgene NGS Result
CCATTAGGAGTAGCACCCACCAAGGCAAAGAGAAGAGTGGTGCAGAGAGAAAAAAGAGCAGTGGGAATAG
GAGCTTTGTTCCTTGGGTTCTTGGGAGCAGCAGGAAGCACTATGGGCGCAGCGTCAATGACGCTGACGGT
ACAGGCCAGACAATTATTGTCTGGTATAGTGCAGCAGCAGAACAATTTGCTGAGGGCTATTGAGGCGCAA
CAGCATCTGTTGCAACTCACAGTCTGGGGCATCAAGCAGCTCCAGGCAAGAATCCTGGCTGTGGAAAGAT
ACCTAAAGGATCAACAGCTCCTGGGGATTTGGGGTTGCTCTGGAAAACTCATTTGCACCACTGCTGTGCC
TTGGAATGCTAGTTGGAGTAATAAATCTCTGGAACAGATTTGGAATCACACGACCTGGATGGAGTGGGAC
AGAGAAATTAACAATTACACAAGCTTAATACACTCCTTAATTGAAGAATCGCAAAACCAGCAAGAAAAGA
ATGAACAAGAATTATTGGAATTAGATAAATGGGCAAGTTTGTGGAATTGGTTTAACATAACAAATTGGCT
GTGGTATATAAAATTATTCATAATGATAGTAGGAGGCTTGGTAGGTTTAAGAATAGTTTTTGCTGTACTT
TCTATAGTGAATAGAGTTAGGCAGGGATATTCACCATTATCGTTTCAGACCCACCTCCCAACCCCGAGGG
GACCCGACAGGCCCGAAGGAATAGAAGAAGAAGGTGGAGAGAGAGACAGAGACAGATCCATTCGATTAGT
GAACGGATCGGCACTGCGTGCGCCAATTCTGCAGACAAATGGCAGTATTCATCCACAATTTTAAAAGAAA
AGGGGGGATTGGGGGGTACAGTGCAGGGGAAAGAATAGTAGACATAATAGCAACAGACATACAAACTAAA
GAATTACAAAAACAAATTACAAAAATTCAAAATTTTCGGGTTTATTACAGGGACAGCAGAGATCCAGTTT
GGTTAATTAAGGTACCGAGGGCCTATTTCTTTTGAATTCACTTTGGCCGCGAATCGATATGTCGAGTTTA
CTCCCTATCAGTGATAGAGAACGTATGTCGAGTTTACTCCCTATCAGTGATAGAGAACGATGTCGAGTTT
ACTCCCTATCAGTGATAGAGAACGTATGTCGAGTTTACTCCCTATCAGTGATAGAGAACGTATGTCGAGT
TTACTCCCTATCAGTGATAGAGAACGTATGTCGAGTTTATCCCTATCAGTGATAGAGAACGTATGTCGAG
TTTACTCCCTATCAGTGATAGAGAACGTATGTCGAGGTAGGCGTGTACGGTGGGAGGCCTATATAAGCAG
AGCTCGTTTAGTGAACCGTCAGATCGCCTGGAGAATACCGGTATGTCCGTCCTGACGCCGCTGCTGCTGC
GGGGCTTGACAGGCTCGGCCCGGCGGCTCCCAGTGCCGCGCGCCAAGATCCATTCGTTGCCGCCGGAGGG
GAAGCTTATGACCACACGACAGCGCTTATCTGCTGAGAGATCTCAGCAGCTTACCCGTCTGCTCACTATC
ACTAAAACCGCTAACATGCGGGCCTTAATGGAGGCTAGCGAACTCGCTAAAGTAATTGCCCTGGTGGCGG
TTGACATAGGTAAGTCAGACGAGATGGCCAGAGCTTTCCCCGTGCTGTGGCCAAAAATCAGTCCTCAGCA
AGAATATTACGCAACAGCGGTTGACTGGTTCACCAACCCCGATGAAACCGTCACCTCTTTCGATGTGGTG
GATATGCTAGATGCCGGCACTTCCCTGGACCAAGACTTCATGACTTATCTGAAATGTCTAACTGAACTGC
ACAAGCGACGGAGAAAATACGGCCTGATCCTGCAGAGGCAGCCTCTACCAACGATGGTGCAGGTTTCGCC
CCGAGCACTGATGGAATACGGACCTGACTTTCCGCCCGAGGCACTGGCTAGCTGGCTTACCTGGCGGAAG
TTTTTTTACGACCTTGACAACAGGTCTGCCCAGGAAACAGGGTACTTGTTCGAACCCATTCTGGCCGCCG
CCATCGGAGGCGAGGCAAAATCTGCCAGAGAGCGTGTCGTAAGACGCACCGACGATCCAACGAAGGGCAG
GCAGGTGGATTGCTGGAAGGTGCTCCCTGATGGTACGCCTCTGGCTTATGAATTGAAACTTCGGGTGACA
ATTGCAGCGAGCGGGCAAGGCAGATTTGGAGAGGAGCTGAGCTTCGCTCGGGACTGCAGCAGCTCCGGCG
CTAAGCCGATCCTCGTGGTCCTGGATCCAACAGAAAATGACAAGCTCACTGGATTGCAAGCCGCATACCG
CGAGGTTGGAGGCGCCGCATATGTGGGGGATGCCGCCTGGGCTCACTTAGAGGACGAGGCTGGTGCTACC
ATGGCCAGTTTTATAGAGCGCTATGTCAGGGTGCCAGTAGCATCAGTCAGTTCCTTCGAAAGGGTCATTG
AGGGAGATGCCACAAAGCGCTCCTTGATCCTGCAGGACCTCCAGGCCCGACTCGATGGTAATGAGCTTAC
AATCTCCCTGGGAGGCCATCAGCGGTTGGTGGAAAGGCATGAGGACCAGAGTCTCGCAGCGGACGGCGAT
GACGATTCAGAGCTCGATTACAAAGACGATGACGATAAGGGCGCGCCTGGATCCGGCAGTGGAGAGGGCA
GAGGAAGTCTGCTAACATGCGGTGACGTCGAGGAGAATCCTGGCCCAATGGTGAGCAAGGGTGAGGAGCT
GATTAAGGAGAACATGCACATGAAGCTGTACATGGAGGGCACCGTGGACAACCATCACTTCAAGTGCACA
TCCGAGGGCGAAGGCAAGCCCTACGAGGGCACCCAGACCATGAGAATCAAGGTGGTCGAGGGCGGCCCTC
TCCCCTTCGCCTTCGACATCCTGGCTACTAGCTTCCTCTACGGCAGCAAGACCTTCATCAACCACACCCA
GGGCATCCCCGACTTCTTCAAGCAGTCCTTCCCTGAGGGCTTCACATGGGAGAGAGTCACCACATACGAA
GACGGGGGCGTGCTGACCGCTACCCAGGACACCAGCCTCCAGGACGGCTGCCTCATCTACAACGTCAAGA
TCAGAGGGGTGAACTTCACATCCAACGGCCCTGTGATGCAGAAGAAAACACTCGGCTGGGAGGCCTTCAC
CGAGACGCTGTACCCCGCTGACGGCGGCCTGGAAGGCAGAAACGACATGGCCCTGAAGCTCGTGGGCGGG
AGCCATCTGATCGCAAACGCCAAGACCACATATAGATCCAAGAAACCCGCTAAGAACCTCAAGATGCCTG
GCGTCTACTATGTGGACTACAGACTGGAAAGAATCAAGGAGGCCAACAACGAGACCTACGTCGAGCAGCA
CGAGGTGGCAGTGGCCAGATACTGCGACCTCCCTAGCAAACTGGGGCACAAGCTTAATTGACCATTCGAT
TGGGCTAGCATCCGGGCAGAGCGCACATCGCCCACAGTCCCCGAGAAGTTGGGGGGAGGGGTCGGCAATT
GATCCGGTGCCTAGAGAAGGTGGCGCGGGGTAAACTGGGAAAGTGATGTCGTGTACTGGCTCCGCCTTTT
TCCCGAGGGTGGGGGAGAACCGTATATAAGTGCAGTAGTCGCCGTGAACGTTCTTTTTCGCAACGGGTTT
GCCGCCAGAACACAGACTGCGATCGCAATGTACAGTATGACCGAGTACAAGCCCACGGTGCGCCTCGCCA
CCCGCGACGACGTCCCCAGGGCCGTACGCACCCTCGCCGCCGCGTTCGCCGACTACCCCGCCACGCGCCA
CACCGTCGATCCGGACCGCCACATCGAGCGGGTCACCGAGCTGCAAGAACTCTTCCTCACGCGCGTCGGG
CTCGACATCGGCAAGGTGTGGGTCGCGGACGACGGCGCCGCGGTGGCGGTCTGGACCACGCCGGAGAGCG
TCGAAGCGGGGGCGGTGTTCGCCGAGATCGGCCCGCGCATGGCCGAGTTGAGCGGTTCCCGGCTGGCCGC
GCAGCAACAGATGGAAGGCCTCCTGGCGCCGCACCGGCCCAAGGAGCCCGCGTGGTTCCTGGCCACCGTC
GGAGTCTCGCCCGACCACCAGGGCAAGGGTCTGGGCAGCGCCGTCGTGCTCCCCGGAGTGGAGGCGGCCG
AGCGCGCCGGGGTGCCCGCCTTCCTGGAGACCTCCGCGCCCCGCAACCTCCCCTTCTACGAGCGGCTCGG
CTTCACCGTCACCGCCGACGTCGAGGTGCCCGAAGGACCGCGCACCTGGTGCATGACCCGCAAGCCCGGT
GCCGGTTCCGGCGCAACAAACTTCTCTCTGCTGAAACAAGCCGGAGATGTCGAAGAGAATCCTGGACCGA
TGTCTAGACTGGACAAGAGCAAAGTCATAAACGGAGCTCTGGAATTACTCAATGGTGTCGGTATCGAAGG
CCTGACGACAAGGAAACTCGCTCAAAAGCTGGGAGTTGAGCAGCCTACCCTGTACTGGCACGTGAAGAAC
AAGCGGGCCCTGCTCGATGCCCTGCCAATCGAGATGCTGGACAGGCATCATACCCACTTCTGCCCCCTGG
AAGGCGAGTCATGGCAAGACTTTCTGCGGAACAACGCCAAGTCATACCGCTGTGCTCTCCTCTCACATCG
CGACGGGGCTAAAGTGCATCTCGGCACCCGCCCAACAGAGAAACAGTACGAAACCCTGGAAAATCAGCTC
GCGTTCCTGTGTCAGCAAGGCTTCTCCCTGGAGAACGCACTGTACGCTCTGTCCGCCGTGGGCCACTTTA
CACTGGGCTGCGTATTGGAGGAACAGGAGCATCAAGTAGCAAAAGAGGAAAGAGAGACACCTACCACCGA
TTCTATGCCCCCACTTCTGAGACAAGCAATTGAGCTGTTCGACCGGCAGGGAGCCGAACCTGCCTTCCTT
TTCGGCCTGGAACTAATCATATGTGGCCTGGAGAAACAGCTAAAGTGCGAAAGCGGCGGGCCGACCGACG
CCCTTGACGATTTTGACTTAGACATGCTCCCAGCCGATGCCCTTGACGACTTTGACCTTGATATGCTGCC
TGCTGACGCTCTTGACGATTTTGACCTTGACATGCTCCCCGGGTAACTCGAGCGCGTTAAGTCGACAATC
AACCTCTGGATTACAAAATTTGTGAAAGATTGACTGGTATTCTTAACTATGTTGCTCCTTTTACGCTATG
TGGATACGCTGCTTTAATGCCTTTGTATCATGCTATTGCTTCCCGTATGGCTTTCATTTTCTCCTCCTTG
TATAAATCCTGGTTGCTGTCTCTTTATGAGGAGTTGTGGCCCGTTGTCAGGCAACGTGGCGTGGTGTGCA
CTGTGTTTGCTGACGCAACCCCCACTGGTTGGGGCATTGCCACCACCTGTCAGCTCCTTTCCGGGACTTT
CGCTTTCCCCCTCCCTATTGCCACGGCGGAACTCATCGCCGCCTGCCTTGCCCGCTGCTGGACAGGGGCT
CGGCTGTTGGGCACTGACAATTCCGTGGTGTTGTCGGGGAAATCATCGTCCTTTCCTTGGCTGCTCGCCT
GTGTTGCCACCTGGATTCTGCGCGGGACGTCCTTCTGCTACGTCCCTTCGGCCCTCAATCCAGCGGACCT
TCCTTCCCGCGGCCTGCTGCCGGCTCTGCGGCCTCTTCCGCGTCTTCGCCTTCGCCCTCAGACGAGTCGG
ATCTCCCTTTGGGCCGCCTCCCCGCGTCGACTTTAAGACCAATGACTTACAAGGCAGCTGTAGATCTTAG
CCACTTTTTAAAAGAAAAGGGGGGACTGGAAGGGCTAATTCACTCCCAACGAAGACAAGATCTGCTTTTT
GCTTGTACTGGGTCTCTCTGGTTAGACCAGATCTGAGCCTGGGAGCTCTCTGGCTAACTAGGGAACCCAC
TGCTTAAGCCTCAATAAAGCTTGCCTTGAGTGCTTCAAGTAGTGTGTGCCCGTCTGTTGTGTGACTCTGG
TAACTAGAGATCCCTCAGACCCTTTTAGTCAGTGTGGAAAATCTCTAGCAGGGCCCGTTTAAACCCGCTG
ATCAGCCTCGACTGTGCCTTCTAGTTGCCAGCCATCTGTTGTTTGCCCCTCCCCCGTGCCTTCCTTGACC
CTGGAAGGTGCCACTCCCACTGTCCTTTCCTAATAAAATGAGGAAATTGCATCGCATTGTCTGAGTAGGT
GTCATTCTATTCTGGGGGGTGGGGTGGGGCAGGACAGCAAGGGGGAGGATTGGGAAGACAATAGCAGGCA
TGCTGGGGATGCGGTGGGCTCTATGGCTTCTGAGGCGGAAAGAACCAGCTGGGGCTCTAGGGGGTATCCC
C
[124 nt withheld, positions 6302-6425]
C
[91 nt withheld, positions 6427-6517]
A
[49 nt withheld, positions 6519-6567]
CCTTTGACGTTGGAGTCCACGTTCTTT
[37 nt withheld, positions 6595-6631]
ACCCTATCTCGGTCTATTCTTTTGATTTATAAGGGATTTTGCCGATTTCGGCCTATTGGTTAAAAAATGA
GCTGATTTAACAAAAATTTAACGCGAATTAATTCTGTGGAATGTGTGTCAGTTAGGGTGTGGAAAGTCCC
CAGGCTCCCCAGCAGGCAGAAGTATGCAAAGCATGCATCTCAATTAGTCAGCAACCAGGTGTGGAAAGTC
CCCAGGCTCCCCAGCAGGCAGAAGTATGCAAAGCATGCATCTCAATTAGTCAGCAACCATAGTCCCGCCC
CTAACTCCGCCCATCCCGCCCCTAACTCCGCCCAGTTCCGCCCATTCTCCGCCCCATGGCTGACTAATTT
TTTTTATTTATGCAGAGGCCGAGGCCGCCTCTGCCTCTGAGCTATTCCAGAAGTAGTGAGGAGGCTTTTT
TGGAGGCCTAGGCTTTTGCAAAAAGCTCCCGGGAGCTTGTATATCCATTTTCGGATCTGATCAGCACGTG
TTGACAATTAATCATCGGCATAGTATATCGGCATAGTATAATACGACAAGGTGAGGAACTAAACCATGGC
CAAGTTGACCAGTGCCGTTCCGGTGCTCACCGCGCGCGACGTCGCCGGAGCGGTCGAGTTCTGGACCGAC
CGGCTCGGGTTCTCCCGGGACTTCGTGGAGGACGACTTCGCCGGTGTGGTCCGGGACGACGTGACCCTGT
TCATCAGCGCGGTCCAGGACCAGGTGGTGCCGGACAACACCCTGGCCTGGGTGTGGGTGCGCGGCCTGGA
CGAGCTGTACGCCGAGTGGTCGGAGGTCGTGTCCACGAACTTCCGGGACGCCTCCGGGCCGGCCATGACC
GAGATCGGCGAGCAGCCGTGGGGGCGGGAGTTCGCCCTGCGCGACCCGGCCGGCAACTGCGTGCACTTCG
TGGCCGAGGAGCAGGACTGACACGTGCTACGAGATTTCGATTCCACCGCCGCCTTCTATGAAAGGTTGGG
CTTCGGAATCGTTTTCCGGGACGCCGGCTGGATGATCCTCCAGCGCGGGGATCTCATGCTGGAGTTCTTC
GCCCACCCCAACTTGTTTATTGCAGCTTATAATGGTTACAAATAAAGCAATAGCATCACAAATTTCACAA
ATAAAGCATTTTTTTCACTGCATTCTAGTTGTGGTTTGTCCAAACTCATCAATGTATCTTATCATGTCTG
TATACCGTCGACCTCTAGCTAGAGCTTGGCGTAATCATGGTCATAGCTGTTTCCTGTGTGAAATTGTTAT
CCGCTCACAATTCCACACAACATACGAGCCGGAAGCATAAAGTGTAAAGCCTGGGGTGCCTAATGAGTGA
GCTAACTCACATTAATTGCGTTGCGCTCACTGCCCGCTTTCCAGTCGGGAAACCTGTCGTGCCAGCTGCA
TTAATGAATCGGCCAACGCGCGGGGAGAGGCGGTTTGCGTATTGGGCGCTCTTCCGCTTCCTCGCTCACT
GACTCGCTGCGCTCGGTCGTTCGGCTGCGGCGAGCGGTATCAGCTCACTCAAAGGCGGTAATACGGTTAT
CCACAGAATCAGGGGATAACGCAGGAAAGAACATGTGAGCAAAAGGCCAGCAAAAGGCCAGGAACCGTAA
AAAGGCCGCGTTGCTGGCGTTTTTCCATAGGCTCCGCCCCCCTGACGAGCATCACAAAAATCGACGCTCA
AGTCAGAGGTGGCGAAACCCGACAGGACTATAAAGATACCAGGCGTTTCCCCCTGGAAGCTCCCTCGTGC
GCTCTCCTGTTCCGACCCTGCCGCTTACCGGATACCTGTCCGCCTTTCTCCCTTCGGGAAGCGTGGCGCT
TTCTCATAGCTCACGCTGTAGGTATCTCAGTTCGGTGTAGGTCGTTCGCTCCAAGCTGGGCTGTGTGCAC
GAACCCCCCGTTCAGCCCGACCGCTGCGCCTTATCCGGTAACTATCGTCTTGAGTCCAACCCGGTAAGAC
ACGACTTATCGCCACTGGCAGCAGCCACTGGTAACAGGATTAGCAGAGCGAGGTATGTAGGCGGTGCTAC
AGAGTTCTTGAAGTGGTGGCCTAACTACGGCTACACTAGAAGAACAGTATTTGGTATCTGCGCTCTGCTG
AAGCCAGTTACCTTCGGAAAAAGAGTTGGTAGCTCTTGATCCGGCAAACAAACCACCGCTGGTAGCGGTG
GTTTTTTTGTTTGCAAGCAGCAGATTACGCGCAGAAAAAAAGGATCTCAAGAAGATCCTTTGATCTTTTC
TACGGGGTCTGACGCTCAGTGGAACGAAAACTCACGTTAAGGGATTTTGGTCATGAGATTATCAAAAAGG
ATCTTCACCTAGATCCTTTTAAATTAAAAATGAAGTTTTAAATCAATCTAAAGTATATATGAGTAAACTT
GGTCTGACAGTTACCAATGCTTAATCAGTGAGGCACCTATCTCAGCGATCTGTCTATTTCGTTCATCCAT
AGTTGCCTGACTCCCCGTCGTGTAGATAACTACGATACGGGAGGGCTTACCATCTGGCCCCAGTGCTGCA
ATGATACCGCGAGACCCACGCTCACCGGCTCCAGATTTATCAGCAATAAACCAGCCAGCCGGAAGGGCCG
AGCGCAGAAGTGGTCCTGCAACTTTATCCGCCTCCATCCAGTCTATTAATTGTTGCCGGGAAGCTAGAGT
AAGTAGTTCGCCAGTTAATAGTTTGCGCAACGTTGTTGCCATTGCTACAGGCATCGTGGTGTCACGCTCG
TCGTTTGGTATGGCTTCATTCAGCTCCGGTTCCCAACGATCAAGGCGAGTTACATGATCCCCCATGTTGT
GCAAAAAAGCGGTTAGCTCCTTCGGTCCTCCGATCGTTGTCAGAAGTAAGTTGGCCGCAGTGTTATCACT
CATGGTTATGGCAGCACTGCATAATTCTCTTACTGTCATGCCATCCGTAAGATGCTTTTCTGTGACTGGT
GAGTACTCAACCAAGTCATTCTGAGAATAGTGTATGCGGCGACCGAGTTGCTCTTGCCCGGCGTCAATAC
GGGATAATACCGCGCCACATAGCAGAACTTTAAAAGTGCTCATCATTGGAAAACGTTCTTCGGGGCGAAA
ACTCTCAAGGATCTTACCGCTGTTGAGATCCAGTTCGATGTAACCCACTCGTGCACCCAACTGATCTTCA
GCATCTTTTACTTTCACCAGCGTTTCTGGGTGAGCAAAAACAGGAAGGCAAAATGCCGCAAAAAAGGGAA
TAAGGGCGACACGGAAATGTTGAATACTCATACTCTTCCTTTTTCAATATTATTGAAGCATTTATCAGGG
TTATTGTCTCATGAGCGGATACATATTTGAATGTATTTAGAAAAATAAACAAATAGGGGTTCCGCGCACA
TTTCCCCGAAAAGTGCCACCTGACGTCGACGGATCGGGAGATCTCCCGATCCCCTATGGTGCACTCTCAG
TACAATCTGCTCTGATGCCGCATAGTTAAGCCAGTATCTGCTCCCTGCTTGTGTGTTGGAGGTCGCTGAG
TAGTGCGCGAGCAAAATTTAAGCTACAACAAGGCAAGGCTTGACCGACAATTGCATGAAGAATCTGCTTA
GGGTTAGGCGTTTTGCGCTGCTTCGCGATGTACGGGCCAGATATACGCGTTGACATTGATTATTGACTAG
TTATTAATAGTAATCAATTACGGGGTCATTAGTTCATAGCCCATATATGGAGTTCCGCGTTACATAACTT
ACGGTAAATGGCCCGCCTGGCTGACCGCCCAACGACCCCCGCCCATTGACGTCAATAATGACGTATGTTC
CCATAGTAACGCCAATAGGGACTTTCCATTGACGTCAATGGGTGGAGTATTTACGGTAAACTGCCCACTT
GGCAGTACATCAAGTGTATCATATGCCAAGTACGCCCCCTATTGACGTCAATGACGGTAAATGGCCCGCC
TGGCATTATGCCCAGTACATGACCTTATGGGACTTTCCTACTTGGCAGTACATCTACGTATTAGTCATCG
CTATTACCATGGTGATGCGGTTTTGGCAGTACATCAATGGGCGTGGATAGCGGTTTGACTCACGGGGATT
TCCAAGTCTCCACCCCATTGACGTCAATGGGAGTTTGTTTTGGCACCAAAATCAACGGGACTTTCCAAAA
TGTCGTAACAACTCCGCCCCATTGACGCAAATGGGCGGTAGGCGTGTACGGTGGGAGGTCTATATAAGCA
GCGCGTTTTGCCTGTACTGGGTCTCTCTGGTTAGACCAGATCTGAGCCTGGGAGCTCTCTGGCTAACTAG
GGAACCCACTGCTTAAGCCTCAATAAAGCTTGCCTTGAGTGCTTCAAGTAGTGTGTGCCCGTCTGTTGTG
TGACTCTGGTAACTAGAGATCCCTCAGACCCTTTTAGTCAGTGTGGAAAATCTCTAGCAGTGGCGCCCGA
ACAGGGACTTGAAAGCGAAAGGGAAACCAGAGGAGCTCTCTCGACGCAGGACTCGGCTTGCTGAAGCGCG
CACGGCAAGAGGCGAGGGGCGGCGACTGGTGAGTACGCCAAAAATTTTGACTAGCGGAGGCTAGAAGGAG
AGAGATGGGTGCGAGAGCGTCAGTATTAAGCGGGGGAGAATTAGATCGCGATGGGAAAAAATTCGGTTAA
GGCCAGGGGGAAAGAAAAAATATAAATTAAAACATATAGTATGGGCAAGCAGGGAGCTAGAACGATTCGC
AGTTAATCCTGGCCTGTTAGAAACATCAGAAGGCTGTAGACAAATACTGGGACAGCTACAACCATCCCTT
CAGACAGGATCAGAAGAACTTAGATCATTATATAATACAGTAGCAACCCTCTATTGTGTGCATCAAAGGA
TAGAGATAAAAGACACCAAGGAAGCTTTAGACAAGATAGAGGAAGAGCAAAACAAAAGTAAGACCACCGC
ACAGCAAGCGGCCGCTGATCTTCAGACCTGGAGGAGGAGATATGAGGGACAATTGGAGAAGTGAATTATA
TAAATATAAAGTAGTAAAAATTGAA
Features (pLannotate 1.2.2; 36 found; start..end, strand, type, name):
     69..302     +  misc_feature   RRE: The Rev response element (RRE) of HIV-1 allows for Rev-dependent mRNA export from the nucleus to the cytoplasm.
    679..779     +  CDS            Rev (fragment): human immunodeficiency virus 1 (HIV-1) Rev protein; rev; enhances nuclear export of unspliced and incompletely spliced viral mRNAs
    829..946     +  misc_feature   cPPT/CTS: central polypurine tract and central termination sequence of HIV-1
   1044..1358    +  promoter       tight TRE promoter: Tet-responsive promoter PTight, consisting of seven tet operator sequences followed by the minimal CMV promoter
   1373..1447    +  CDS            COX8 presequence: mitochondrial presequence of human cytochrome c oxidase subunit VIII (Rizutto et al., 1989)
   1478..2602    +  CDS            apaLIR: T2A1_ACEPA - Protein predicted: Swiss-Prot protein existence level 4. Recognizes the double-stranded sequence GTGCAC and cleaves after G-1. From Acetobacter pasteurianus (Acetobacter turbidans).
   2708..3418    +  CDS            mTagBFP2: mTagBFP2 is a basic (constitutively fluorescent) blue fluorescent protein published in 2011, derived from Entacmaea quadricolor. It is reported to be a very rapidly-maturing monomer with very low acid sensitivity.
   3444..3655    +  promoter       EF-1α core promoter: core promoter for human elongation factor EF-1α
   3677..4273    +  CDS            PuroR (fragment): puromycin N-acetyltransferase; pac from Streptomyces; confers resistance to puromycin
   4340..5037    +  CDS            rtTA3 (fragment): reverse tetracycline transactivator 3 activates expression from Tet-responsive promoters in the presence of doxycycline
   4967..5077    +  CDS            VP48: 3 tandem repeats of the minimal activation domain of herpes simplex virus VP16 (Cheng et al., 2013)
   5107..5695    +  misc_feature   WPRE: woodchuck hepatitis virus posttranscriptional regulatory element
   5746..5765    +  misc_feature   cPPT/CTS (fragment): central polypurine tract and central termination sequence of HIV-1
   5767..6000    +  LTR            3' LTR (ΔU3): self-inactivating 3' long terminal repeat (LTR) from HIV-1
   6032..6256    +  polyA_signal   bGH poly(A) signal: bovine growth hormone polyadenylation signal
   6260..6281    +  promoter       SV40 promoter (fragment): SV40 enhancer and early promoter
   6302..6730    +  rep_origin     f1 ori (sequence partly withheld): f1 bacteriophage origin of replication; arrow indicates direction of (+) strand synthesis
   6744..7073    +  promoter       SV40 promoter: SV40 enhancer and early promoter
   7121..7168    +  promoter       EM7 promoter: synthetic bacterial promoter&nbsp
   7187..7561    +  CDS            BleoR: antibiotic-binding protein; Sh ble from Streptoalloteichus hindustanus; confers resistance to bleomycin, phleomycin, and Zeocin™
   7571..7696    +  CDS            ble (fragment): BLE_KLEPN - Experimental evidence at protein level: Swiss-Prot protein existence level 1. Binding protein with a strong affinity to the bleomycin family of antibiotics. Binds to CL990; an antimitotic-antibiotic compound. From Klebsiella pneumoniae.
   7691..7812    +  polyA_signal   SV40 poly(A) signal: SV40 polyadenylation signal
   7883..7905    -  protein_bind   lac operator (fragment): The lac repressor binds to the lac operator to inhibit transcription in E. coli. This inhibition can be relieved by adding lactose or isopropyl-β-D-thiogalactopyranoside (IPTG). lac repressor encoded by lacI
   7909..7939    -  promoter       lac promoter: promoter for the E. coli lac operon
   7954..7975    -  protein_bind   CAP binding site: CAP binding activates transcription in the presence of cAMP. E. coli catabolite activator protein
   7988..8080    -  CDS            lacI (fragment): lac repressor; lacI; The lac repressor binds to the lac operator to inhibit transcription in E. coli. This inhibition can be relieved by adding lactose or isopropyl-β-D-thiogalactopyranoside (IPTG).
   8263..8851    -  rep_origin     ori: high-copy-number ColE1/pMB1/pBR322/pUC origin of replication
   9022..9882    -  CDS            AmpR: β-lactamase; bla; confers resistance to ampicillin, carbenicillin, and related antibiotics
   9883..9987    -  promoter       AmpR promoter: bla
  10046..10098   -  misc_feature   bom (fragment): basis of mobility region from pBR322
  10253..10632   +  enhancer       CMV enhancer: human cytomegalovirus immediate early enhancer
  10633..10832   +  promoter       CMV promoter: human cytomegalovirus (CMV) immediate early promoter
  10850..11030   +  LTR            5' LTR (truncated): truncated 5' long terminal repeat (LTR) from HIV-1
  11077..11202   +  misc_feature   HIV-1 Ψ: packaging signal of human immunodeficiency virus type 1
  11186..11549   +  CDS            HIV-1 gag (fragment): gag protein from human immunodeficiency virus 1; gag
  11549..11626   +  CDS            env (fragment): ENV_HV1Y2 - Experimental evidence at protein level: Swiss-Prot protein existence level 1. [Transmembrane protein gp41]: Acts as a class I viral fusion protein. Under the current model, the protein has at least 3 conformational states: pre-fusion native state, pre-hairpin intermediate state, and post-fusion hairpin state. During fusion of viral and target intracellular membranes, the coiled coil regions (heptad repeats) assume a trimer-of-hairpins structure, positioning the fusion peptide in close proximity to the C-terminal region of the ectodomain. The formation of this structure appears to d
