[The description below was written by a language model from this plasmid's Addgene catalogue record and pLannotate feature annotations shown in this document.]
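Description:
TLCV2-ApaLI-FLAG-T2A-mTagBFP2-Puro is an 11.6 kb HIV-1-based lentiviral transfer plasmid, built on the TLCV2 all-in-one Tet-On backbone, for doxycycline-inducible expression of a mitochondrially targeted ApaLI restriction endonuclease in mammalian cells. It is propagated in E. coli through a high-copy ColE1/pUC origin with ampicillin selection. The backbone outside the viral region also carries an f1 origin and an SV40/EM7-driven bleomycin/Zeocin resistance cassette. The viral genome is transcribed from a CMV enhancer/promoter fused to a truncated 5' LTR. It contains the Ψ packaging signal, RRE, cPPT/CTS, WPRE and a self-inactivating ΔU3 3' LTR followed by a bGH polyadenylation signal, an arrangement that relies on packaging functions supplied in trans.

The payload sits downstream of a tight TRE promoter (seven tet operators plus a minimal CMV promoter). The COX8 mitochondrial presequence is placed ahead of the ApaLI coding sequence from Acetobacter pasteurianus, an enzyme that recognises GTGCAC, so the nuclease is imported into mitochondria. According to the name and catalogue fields, a C-terminal FLAG tag and a T2A peptide link it to mTagBFP2, although neither small element is annotated in the feature table. This design would let blue fluorescence report induced cells while the nuclease and the reporter are released as separate proteins. A second, constitutive cassette uses the EF-1α core promoter to drive puromycin resistance followed by the rtTA3 reverse transactivator, giving selection of transduced cells and supplying the doxycycline-responsive activator from the same provirus. The linker between these two coding sequences is not annotated. The associated publication concerns cellular stress responses to mitochondrial DNA breaks, which fits use of the construct to induce cleavage of mitochondrial DNA on demand.
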