Addgene plasmid #211462: TLCV2-ApaLI-FLAG-T2A-mTagBFP2-Puro
Purpose: Lentivirus backbone expressing a doxycycline-inducible mitochondrial localized ApaLI
Depositing lab: Agnel Sfeir. Depositing organization: Memorial Sloan-Kettering Cancer Center. Publication: Mitochondrial DNA breaks activate an integrated stress response to reestablish homeostasis. Fu Y, Sacco O, DeBitetto E, Kanshin E, Ueberheide B, Sfeir A. Mol Cell. 2023 Oct 8:S1097-2765(23)00753-0. doi: 10.1016/j.molcel.2023.09.026. PubMed 37832546.
Backbone
  Vector backbone: TLCV2
  Backbone size w/o insert (bp): 10362
  Total vector size (bp): 11626
  Vector type: Mammalian Expression, Lentiviral
  Selectable markers: Puromycin
Growth in bacteria
  Bacterial resistance: Ampicillin, 100 μg/mL
  Growth temperature: 30°C
  Growth strain: NEB Stable
  Copy number: Unknown
Gene/Insert
  Gene/Insert name: ApaLI
  Insert size (bp): 1264
  Promoter: TRE
  Tag / fusion protein: FLAG (C terminal on backbone)
  Cloning method: Restriction Enzyme; 5′ cloning site AgeI (not destroyed); 3′ cloning site AscI (not destroyed)
  Sequencing primers: 5′ ccgtcagatcgcctggagaat; 3′ TCCACTGCCGGATCcaGGC
Terms and licenses: Academic/Nonprofit Terms; Industry Terms: Not Available to Industry
How to cite: TLCV2-ApaLI-FLAG-T2A-mTagBFP2-Puro was a gift from Agnel Sfeir (Addgene plasmid # 211462 ; http://n2t.net/addgene:211462 ; RRID:Addgene_211462)
